>Addgene plasmid #101773 | EGFP-P2A_BAF | addgene full sequence | sequence record 203838 | Addgene NGS Result
TCGACGGATCGGGAGATCTCCCGATCCCCTATGGTGCACTCTCAGTACAATCTGCTCTGATGCCGCATAG
TTAAGCCAGTATCTGCTCCCTGCTTGTGTGTTGGAGGTCGCTGAGTAGTGCGCGAGCAAAATTTAAGCTA
CAACAAGGCAAGGCTTGACCGACAATTGCATGAAGAATCTGCTTAGGGTTAGGCGTTTTGCGCTGCTTCG
CGATGTACGGGCCAGATATACGCGTTGACATTGATTATTGACTAGTTATTAATAGTAATCAATTACGGGG
TCATTAGTTCATAGCCCATATATGGAGTTCCGCGTTACATAACTTACGGTAAATGGCCCGCCTGGCTGAC
CGCCCAACGACCCCCGCCCATTGACGTCAATAATGACGTATGTTCCCATAGTAACGCCAATAGGGACTTT
CCATTGACGTCAATGGGTGGAGTATTTACGGTAAACTGCCCACTTGGCAGTACATCAAGTGTATCATATG
CCAAGTACGCCCCCTATTGACGTCAATGACGGTAAATGGCCCGCCTGGCATTATGCCCAGTACATGACCT
TATGGGACTTTCCTACTTGGCAGTACATCTACGTATTAGTCATCGCTATTACCATGGTGATGCGGTTTTG
GCAGTACATCAATGGGCGTGGATAGCGGTTTGACTCACGGGGATTTCCAAGTCTCCACCCCATTGACGTC
AATGGGAGTTTGTTTTGGCACCAAAATCAACGGGACTTTCCAAAATGTCGTAACAACTCCGCCCCATTGA
CGCAAATGGGCGGTAGGCGTGTACGGTGGGAGGTCTATATAAGCAGCGCGTTTTGCCTGTACTGGGTCTC
TCTGGTTAGACCAGATCTGAGCCTGGGAGCTCTCTGGCTAACTAGGGAACCCACTGCTTAAGCCTCAATA
AAGCTTGCCTTGAGTGCTTCAAGTAGTGTGTGCCCGTCTGTTGTGTGACTCTGGTAACTAGAGATCCCTC
AGACCCTTTTAGTCAGTGTGGAAAATCTCTAGCAGTGGCGCCCGAACAGGGACTTGAAAGCGAAAGGGAA
ACCAGAGGAGCTCTCTCGACGCAGGACTCGGCTTGCTGAAGCGCGCACGGCAAGAGGCGAGGGGCGGCGA
CTGGTGAGTACGCCAAAAATTTTGACTAGCGGAGGCTAGAAGGAGAGAGATGGGTGCGAGAGCGTCAGTA
TTAAGCGGGGGAGAATTAGATCGCGATGGGAAAAAATTCGGTTAAGGCCAGGGGGAAAGAAAAAATATAA
ATTAAAACATATAGTATGGGCAAGCAGGGAGCTAGAACGATTCGCAGTTAATCCTGGCCTGTTAGAAACA
TCAGAAGGCTGTAGACAAATACTGGGACAGCTACAACCATCCCTTCAGACAGGATCAGAAGAACTTAGAT
CATTATATAATACAGTAGCAACCCTCTATTGTGTGCATCAAAGGATAGAGATAAAAGACACCAAGGAAGC
TTTAGACAAGATAGAGGAAGAGCAAAACAAAAGTAAGACCACCGCACAGCAAGCGGCCGCTGATCTTCAG
ACCTGGAGGAGGAGATATGAGGGACAATTGGAGAAGTGAATTATATAAATATAAAGTAGTAAAAATTGAA
CCATTAGGAGTAGCACCCACCAAGGCAAAGAGAAGAGTGGTGCAGAGAGAAAAAAGAGCAGTGGGAATAG
GAGCTTTGTTCCTTGGGTTCTTGGGAGCAGCAGGAAGCACTATGGGCGCAGCGTCAATGACGCTGACGGT
ACAGGCCAGACAATTATTGTCTGGTATAGTGCAGCAGCAGAACAATTTGCTGAGGGCTATTGAGGCGCAA
CAGCATCTGTTGCAACTCACAGTCTGGGGCATCAAGCAGCTCCAGGCAAGAATCCTGGCTGTGGAAAGAT
ACCTAAAGGATCAACAGCTCCTGGGGATTTGGGGTTGCTCTGGAAAACTCATTTGCACCACTGCTGTGCC
TTGGAATGCTAGTTGGAGTAATAAATCTCTGGAACAGATTTGGAATCACACGACCTGGATGGAGTGGGAC
AGAGAAATTAACAATTACACAAGCTTAATACACTCCTTAATTGAAGAATCGCAAAACCAGCAAGAAAAGA
ATGAACAAGAATTATTGGAATTAGATAAATGGGCAAGTTTGTGGAATTGGTTTAACATAACAAATTGGCT
GTGGTATATAAAATTATTCATAATGATAGTAGGAGGCTTGGTAGGTTTAAGAATAGTTTTTGCTGTACTT
TCTATAGTGAATAGAGTTAGGCAGGGATATTCACCATTATCGTTTCAGACCCACCTCCCAACCCCGAGGG
GACCCGACAGGCCCGAAGGAATAGAAGAAGAAGGTGGAGAGAGAGACAGAGACAGATCCATTCGATTAGT
GAACGGATCGGCACTGCGTGCGCCAATTCTGCAGACAAATGGCAGTATTCATCCACAATTTTAAAAGAAA
AGGGGGGATTGGGGGGTACAGTGCAGGGGAAAGAATAGTAGACATAATAGCAACAGACATACAAACTAAA
GAATTACAAAAACAAATTACAAAAATTCAAAATTTTCGGGTTTATTACAGGGACAGCAGAGATCCAGTTT
GGTTAATTAGCTAGCTAGGTCTTGAAAGGAGTGGGAATTGGCTCCGGTGCCCGTCAGTGGGCAGAGCGCA
CATCGCCCACAGTCCCCGAGAAGTTGGGGGGAGGGGTCGGCAATTGATCCGGTGCCTAGAGAAGGTGGCG
CGGGGTAAACTGGGAAAGTGATGTCGTGTACTGGCTCCGCCTTTTTCCCGAGGGTGGGGGAGAACCGTAT
ATAAGTGCAGTAGTCGCCGTGAACGTTCTTTTTCGCAACGGGTTTGCCGCCAGAACACAGGAGAATTCTC
TAGAGCCACCATGGTGAGCAAGGGCGAGGAGCTGTTCACCGGGGTGGTGCCCATCCTGGTCGAGCTGGAC
GGCGACGTAAACGGCCACAAGTTCAGCGTGTCCGGCGAGGGCGAGGGCGATGCCACCTATGGTAAGCTTA
CCCTGAAGTTCATCTGCACCACCGGCAAGCTGCCCGTGCCCTGGCCCACCCTCGTGACCACCCTGACCTA
CGGCGTGCAGTGCTTCAGCCGCTACCCCGACCACATGAAGCAGCACGACTTTTTCAAGTCCGCCATGCCC
GAAGGCTACGTCCAGGAGCGCACCATCTTCTTTAAGGACGACGGCAACTACAAGACCCGCGCCGAGGTGA
AGTTCGAGGGCGACACCCTGGTGAACCGCATCGAGCTGAAGGGCATCGACTTCAAGGAGGACGGCAACAT
CCTGGGGCACAAGCTGGAGTACAACTACAACAGCCACAACGTCTATATCATGGCCGACAAGCAGAAGAAC
GGCATCAAGGTGAACTTCAAGATCCGCCACAACATCGAGGACGGCAGCGTGCAGCTCGCCGACCACTACC
AGCAGAACACCCCCATCGGCGACGGCCCCGTGCTGCTGCCCGACAACCACTACCTGAGCACCCAGTCCGC
CCTGAGCAAAGACCCCAACGAGAAGCGCGATCACATGGTCCTGCTGGAGTTCGTGACCGCCGCCGGGATC
ACTCTCGGCATGGACGAGCTGTACAAGGGATCCGGCGCAACAAACTTCTCTCTGCTGAAACAAGCCGGAG
ATGTCGAAGAGAATCCTGGACCGACCGGTATGACAACCTCCCAAAAGCACCGAGACTTCGTGGCAGAGCC
CATGGGGGAGAAGCCAGTGGGGAGCCTGGCTGGGATTGGTGAAGTCCTGGGCAAGAAGCTGGAGGAAAGG
GGTTTTGACAAGGCCTATGTTGTCCTTGGCCAGTTTCTGGTGCTAAAGAAAGATGAAGACCTCTTCCGGG
AATGGCTGAAAGACACTTGTGGCGCCAACGCCAAGCAGTCCCGGGACTGCTTCGGATGCCTTCGAGAGTG
GTGTGATGCCTTCTTGTAGGGATCCGAATTCGATCCAGTGTGCTGGAATTAATTCGCTGTCTGCGAGGGC
CAGCTGTTGGGGTGAGTACTCCCTCTCAAAAGCGGGCATGACTTCTGCGCTAAGATTGTCAGTTTCCAAA
AACGAGGAGGATTTGATATTCACCTGGCCCGCGGTGATGCCTTTGAGGGTGGCCGCGTCCATCTGGTCAG
AAAAGACAATCTTTTTGTTGTCAAGCTTGAGGTGTGGCAGGCTTGAGATCTGGCCATACACTTGAGTGAC
AATGACATCCACTTTGCCTTTCTCTCCACAGGTGTCCACTCCCAGGTCCAACTGCAGGTCGAGCATGCAT
CTAGGGCGGCCAATTCCGCCCCTCTCCCCCCCCCCCCTAACGTTACTGGCCGAAGCCGCTTGGAATAAGG
CCGGTGTGCGTTTGTCTATATGTTATTTTCCACCATATTGCCGTCTTTTGGCAATGTGAGGGCCCGGAAA
CCTGGCCCTGTCTTCTTGACGAGCATTCCTAGGGGTCTTTCCCCTCTCGCCAAAGGAATGCAAGGTCTGT
TGAATGTCGTGAAGGAAGCAGTTCCTCTGGAAGCTTCTTGAAGACAAACAACGTCTGTAGCGACCCTTTG
CAGGCAGCGGAACCCCCCACCTGGCGACAGGTGCCTCTGCGGCCAAAAGCCACGTGTATAAGATACACCT
GCAAAGGCGGCACAACCCCAGTGCCACGTTGTGAGTTGGATAGTTGTGGAAAGAGTCAAATGGCTCTCCT
CAAGCGTATTCAACAAGGGGCTGAAGGATGCCCAGAAGGTACCCCATTGTATGGGATCTGATCTGGGGCC
TCGGTGCACATGCTTTACATGTGTTTAGTCGAGGTTAAAAAAACGTCTAGGCCCCCCGAACCACGGGGAC
GTGGTTTTCCTTTGAAAAACACGATGATAAGCTTGCCACAACCCACAAGGAGACGACCTTCCATGGCCAA
GCCTTTGTCTCAAGAAGAATCCACCCTCATTGAAAGAGCAACGGCTACAATCAACAGCATCCCCATCTCT
GAAGACTACAGCGTCGCCAGCGCAGCTCTCTCTAGCGACGGCCGCATCTTCACTGGTGTCAATGTATATC
ATTTTACTGGGGGACCTTGTGCAGAACTCGTGGTGCTGGGCACTGCTGCTGCTGCGGCAGCTGGCAACCT
GACTTGTATCGTCGCGATCGGAAATGAGAACAGGGGCATCTTGAGCCCCTGCGGACGGTGCCGACAGGTG
CTTCTCGATCTGCATCCTGGGATCAAAGCCATAGTGAAGGACAGTGATGGACAGCCGACGGCAGTTGGGA
TTCGTGAATTGCTGCCCTCTGGTTATGTGTGGGAGGGCTAACGATATCAAGCTTATCGGTAATCAACCTC
TGGATTACAAAATTTGTGAAAGATTGACTGGTATTCTTAACTATGTTGCTCCTTTTACGCTATGTGGATA
CGCTGCTTTAATGCCTTTGTATCATGCTATTGCTTCCCGTATGGCTTTCATTTTCTCCTCCTTGTATAAA
TCCTGGTTGCTGTCTCTTTATGAGGAGTTGTGGCCCGTTGTCAGGCAACGTGGCGTGGTGTGCACTGTGT
TTGCTGACGCAACCCCCACTGGTTGGGGCATTGCCACCACCTGTCAGCTCCTTTCCGGGACTTTCGCTTT
CCCCCTCCCTATTGCCACGGCGGAACTCATCGCCGCCTGCCTTGCCCGCTGCTGGACAGGGGCTCGGCTG
TTGGGCACTGACAATTCCGTGGTGTTGTCGGGGAAATCATCGTCCTTTCCTTGGCTGCTCGCCTGTGTTG
CCACCTGGATTCTGCGCGGGACGTCCTTCTGCTACGTCCCTTCGGCCCTCAATCCAGCGGACCTTCCTTC
CCGCGGCCTGCTGCCGGCTCTGCGGCCTCTTCCGCGTCTTCGCCTTCGCCCTCAGACGAGTCGGATCTCC
CTTTGGGCCGCCTCCCCGCATCGATACCGTCGACCTCGAGACCTAGAAAAACATGGAGCAATCACAAGTA
GCAATACAGCAGCTACCAATGCTGATTGTGCCTGGCTAGAAGCACAAGAGGAGGAGGAGGTGGGTTTTCC
AGTCACACCTCAGGTACCTTTAAGACCAATGACTTACAAGGCAGCTGTAGATCTTAGCCACTTTTTAAAA
GAAAAGGGGGGACTGGAAGGGCTAATTCACTCCCAACGAAGACAAGATATCCTTGATCTGTGGATCTACC
ACACACAAGGCTACTTCCCTGATTGGCAGAACTACACACCAGGGCCAGGGATCAGATATCCACTGACCTT
TGGATGGTGCTACAAGCTAGTACCAGTTGAGCAAGAGAAGGTAGAAGAAGCCAATGAAGGAGAGAACACC
CGCTTGTTACACCCTGTGAGCCTGCATGGGATGGATGACCCGGAGAGAGAAGTATTAGAGTGGAGGTTTG
ACAGCCGCCTAGCATTTCATCACATGGCCCGAGAGCTGCATCCGGACTGTACTGGGTCTCTCTGGTTAGA
CCAGATCTGAGCCTGGGAGCTCTCTGGCTAACTAGGGAACCCACTGCTTAAGCCTCAATAAAGCTTGCCT
TGAGTGCTTCAAGTAGTGTGTGCCCGTCTGTTGTGTGACTCTGGTAACTAGAGATCCCTCAGACCCTTTT
AGTCAGTGTGGAAAATCTCTAGCAGGGCCCGTTTAAACCCGCTGATCAGCCTCGACTGTGCCTTCTAGTT
GCCAGCCATCTGTTGTTTGCCCCTCCCCCGTGCCTTCCTTGACCCTGGAAGGTGCCACTCCCACTGTCCT
TTCCTAATAAAATGAGGAAATTGCATCGCATTGTCTGAGTAGGTGTCATTCTATTCTGGGGGGTGGGGTG
GGGCAGGACAGCAAGGGGGAGGATTGGGAAGACAATAGCAGGCATGCTGGGGATGCGGTGGGCTCTATGG
CTTCTGAGGCGGAAAGAACCAGCTGGGGCTCTAGGGGGTATCCCC
[124 nt withheld, positions 6906-7029]
C
[91 nt withheld, positions 7031-7121]
A
[49 nt withheld, positions 7123-7171]
CCTTTGACGTTGGAGTCCACGTTCTTT
[37 nt withheld, positions 7199-7235]
ACCCTATCTCGGTCTATTCTTTTGATTTATAAGGGATTTTGCCGATTTCGGCCTATTGGTTAAAAAATGA
GCTGATTTAACAAAAATTTAACGCGAATTAATTCTGTGGAATGTGTGTCAGTTAGGGTGTGGAAAGTCCC
CAGGCTCCCCAGCAGGCAGAAGTATGCAAAGCATGCATCTCAATTAGTCAGCAACCAGGTGTGGAAAGTC
CCCAGGCTCCCCAGCAGGCAGAAGTATGCAAAGCATGCATCTCAATTAGTCAGCAACCATAGTCCCGCCC
CTAACTCCGCCCATCCCGCCCCTAACTCCGCCCAGTTCCGCCCATTCTCCGCCCCATGGCTGACTAATTT
TTTTTATTTATGCAGAGGCCGAGGCCGCCTCTGCCTCTGAGCTATTCCAGAAGTAGTGAGGAGGCTTTTT
TGGAGGCCTAGGCTTTTGCAAAAAGCTCCCGGGAGCTTGTATATCCATTTTCGGATCTGATCAGCACGTG
TTGACAATTAATCATCGGCATAGTATATCGGCATAGTATAATACGACAAGGTGAGGAACTAAACCATGGC
CAAGTTGACCAGTGCCGTTCCGGTGCTCACCGCGCGCGACGTCGCCGGAGCGGTCGAGTTCTGGACCGAC
CGGCTCGGGTTCTCCCGGGACTTCGTGGAGGACGACTTCGCCGGTGTGGTCCGGGACGACGTGACCCTGT
TCATCAGCGCGGTCCAGGACCAGGTGGTGCCGGACAACACCCTGGCCTGGGTGTGGGTGCGCGGCCTGGA
CGAGCTGTACGCCGAGTGGTCGGAGGTCGTGTCCACGAACTTCCGGGACGCCTCCGGGCCGGCCATGACC
GAGATCGGCGAGCAGCCGTGGGGGCGGGAGTTCGCCCTGCGCGACCCGGCCGGCAACTGCGTGCACTTCG
TGGCCGAGGAGCAGGACTGACACGTGCTACGAGATTTCGATTCCACCGCCGCCTTCTATGAAAGGTTGGG
CTTCGGAATCGTTTTCCGGGACGCCGGCTGGATGATCCTCCAGCGCGGGGATCTCATGCTGGAGTTCTTC
GCCCACCCCAACTTGTTTATTGCAGCTTATAATGGTTACAAATAAAGCAATAGCATCACAAATTTCACAA
ATAAAGCATTTTTTTCACTGCATTCTAGTTGTGGTTTGTCCAAACTCATCAATGTATCTTATCATGTCTG
TATACCGTCGACCTCTAGCTAGAGCTTGGCGTAATCATGGTCATAGCTGTTTCCTGTGTGAAATTGTTAT
CCGCTCACAATTCCACACAACATACGAGCCGGAAGCATAAAGTGTAAAGCCTGGGGTGCCTAATGAGTGA
GCTAACTCACATTAATTGCGTTGCGCTCACTGCCCGCTTTCCAGTCGGGAAACCTGTCGTGCCAGCTGCA
TTAATGAATCGGCCAACGCGCGGGGAGAGGCGGTTTGCGTATTGGGCGCTCTTCCGCTTCCTCGCTCACT
GACTCGCTGCGCTCGGTCGTTCGGCTGCGGCGAGCGGTATCAGCTCACTCAAAGGCGGTAATACGGTTAT
CCACAGAATCAGGGGATAACGCAGGAAAGAACATGTGAGCAAAAGGCCAGCAAAAGGCCAGGAACCGTAA
AAAGGCCGCGTTGCTGGCGTTTTTCCATAGGCTCCGCCCCCCTGACGAGCATCACAAAAATCGACGCTCA
AGTCAGAGGTGGCGAAACCCGACAGGACTATAAAGATACCAGGCGTTTCCCCCTGGAAGCTCCCTCGTGC
GCTCTCCTGTTCCGACCCTGCCGCTTACCGGATACCTGTCCGCCTTTCTCCCTTCGGGAAGCGTGGCGCT
TTCTCATAGCTCACGCTGTAGGTATCTCAGTTCGGTGTAGGTCGTTCGCTCCAAGCTGGGCTGTGTGCAC
GAACCCCCCGTTCAGCCCGACCGCTGCGCCTTATCCGGTAACTATCGTCTTGAGTCCAACCCGGTAAGAC
ACGACTTATCGCCACTGGCAGCAGCCACTGGTAACAGGATTAGCAGAGCGAGGTATGTAGGCGGTGCTAC
AGAGTTCTTGAAGTGGTGGCCTAACTACGGCTACACTAGAAGAACAGTATTTGGTATCTGCGCTCTGCTG
AAGCCAGTTACCTTCGGAAAAAGAGTTGGTAGCTCTTGATCCGGCAAACAAACCACCGCTGGTAGCGGTG
GTTTTTTTGTTTGCAAGCAGCAGATTACGCGCAGAAAAAAAGGATCTCAAGAAGATCCTTTGATCTTTTC
TACGGGGTCTGACGCTCAGTGGAACGAAAACTCACGTTAAGGGATTTTGGTCATGAGATTATCAAAAAGG
ATCTTCACCTAGATCCTTTTAAATTAAAAATGAAGTTTTAAATCAATCTAAAGTATATATGAGTAAACTT
GGTCTGACAGTTACCAATGCTTAATCAGTGAGGCACCTATCTCAGCGATCTGTCTATTTCGTTCATCCAT
AGTTGCCTGACTCCCCGTCGTGTAGATAACTACGATACGGGAGGGCTTACCATCTGGCCCCAGTGCTGCA
ATGATACCGCGAGACCCACGCTCACCGGCTCCAGATTTATCAGCAATAAACCAGCCAGCCGGAAGGGCCG
AGCGCAGAAGTGGTCCTGCAACTTTATCCGCCTCCATCCAGTCTATTAATTGTTGCCGGGAAGCTAGAGT
AAGTAGTTCGCCAGTTAATAGTTTGCGCAACGTTGTTGCCATTGCTACAGGCATCGTGGTGTCACGCTCG
TCGTTTGGTATGGCTTCATTCAGCTCCGGTTCCCAACGATCAAGGCGAGTTACATGATCCCCCATGTTGT
GCAAAAAAGCGGTTAGCTCCTTCGGTCCTCCGATCGTTGTCAGAAGTAAGTTGGCCGCAGTGTTATCACT
CATGGTTATGGCAGCACTGCATAATTCTCTTACTGTCATGCCATCCGTAAGATGCTTTTCTGTGACTGGT
GAGTACTCAACCAAGTCATTCTGAGAATAGTGTATGCGGCGACCGAGTTGCTCTTGCCCGGCGTCAATAC
GGGATAATACCGCGCCACATAGCAGAACTTTAAAAGTGCTCATCATTGGAAAACGTTCTTCGGGGCGAAA
ACTCTCAAGGATCTTACCGCTGTTGAGATCCAGTTCGATGTAACCCACTCGTGCACCCAACTGATCTTCA
GCATCTTTTACTTTCACCAGCGTTTCTGGGTGAGCAAAAACAGGAAGGCAAAATGCCGCAAAAAAGGGAA
TAAGGGCGACACGGAAATGTTGAATACTCATACTCTTCCTTTTTCAATATTATTGAAGCATTTATCAGGG
TTATTGTCTCATGAGCGGATACATATTTGAATGTATTTAGAAAAATAAACAAATAGGGGTTCCGCGCACA
TTTCCCCGAAAAGTGCCACCTGACG
Features (pLannotate 1.2.2; 35 found; start..end, strand, type, name):
     30..82      -  misc_feature   bom (fragment): basis of mobility region from pBR322
    237..616     +  enhancer       CMV enhancer: human cytomegalovirus immediate early enhancer
    617..816     +  promoter       CMV promoter: human cytomegalovirus (CMV) immediate early promoter
    834..1014    +  LTR            5' LTR (truncated): truncated 5' long terminal repeat (LTR) from HIV-1
   1061..1186    +  misc_feature   HIV-1 Ψ: packaging signal of human immunodeficiency virus type 1
   1170..1533    +  CDS            HIV-1 gag (fragment): gag protein from human immunodeficiency virus 1; gag
   1679..1912    +  misc_feature   RRE: The Rev response element (RRE) of HIV-1 allows for Rev-dependent mRNA export from the nucleus to the cytoplasm.
   2289..2389    +  CDS            Rev (fragment): human immunodeficiency virus 1 (HIV-1) Rev protein; rev; enhances nuclear export of unspliced and incompletely spliced viral mRNAs
   2439..2556    +  misc_feature   cPPT/CTS: central polypurine tract and central termination sequence of HIV-1
   2605..2623    +  CDS            small t antigen (fragment): SV40 (simian virus 40) small t antigen
   2649..2860    +  promoter       EF-1α core promoter: core promoter for human elongation factor EF-1α
   2881..3597    +  CDS            EGFP: EGFP is a basic (constitutively fluorescent) green fluorescent protein published in 1996, derived from Aequorea victoria. It is reported to be a rapidly-maturing weak dimer with moderate acid sensitivity.
   3670..3936    +  CDS            BANF1: BAF_HUMAN - Also known as BAF, BCRG1. Experimental evidence at protein level: Swiss-Prot protein existence level 1. (Microbial infection) In case of poxvirus infection, has an antiviral activity by blocking viral DNA replication. From Homo sapiens (Human).
   4002..4231    +  intron         chimeric intron: chimera between introns from adenovirus and immunoglobulin heavy chain genes
   4398..4860    +  misc_feature   IRES: internal ribosome entry site (IRES) of the encephalomyocarditis virus (EMCV)
   4893..5291    +  CDS            BSD: blasticidin S deaminase; Aspergillus terreus BSD; confers resistance to blasticidin
   5292..5308    +  misc_feature   MCS (fragment): pBluescript multiple cloning site
   5311..5899    +  misc_feature   WPRE: woodchuck hepatitis virus posttranscriptional regulatory element
   5836..6417    +  CDS            nef (fragment): NEF_HV1H2 - Experimental evidence at protein level: Swiss-Prot protein existence level 1. Extracellular Nef protein targets CD4(+) T-lymphocytes for apoptosis by interacting with CXCR4 surface receptors. From Human immunodeficiency virus type 1 group M subtype B (isolate HXB2) (HIV-1).
   6424..6604    +  LTR            5' LTR (truncated): truncated 5' long terminal repeat (LTR) from HIV-1
   6636..6860    +  polyA_signal   bGH poly(A) signal: bovine growth hormone polyadenylation signal
   6864..6885    +  promoter       SV40 promoter (fragment): SV40 enhancer and early promoter
   6906..7334    +  rep_origin     f1 ori (sequence partly withheld): f1 bacteriophage origin of replication; arrow indicates direction of (+) strand synthesis
   7348..7677    +  promoter       SV40 promoter: SV40 enhancer and early promoter
   7725..7772    +  promoter       EM7 promoter: synthetic bacterial promoter&nbsp
   7791..8165    +  CDS            BleoR: antibiotic-binding protein; Sh ble from Streptoalloteichus hindustanus; confers resistance to bleomycin, phleomycin, and Zeocin™
   8175..8300    +  CDS            ble (fragment): BLE_KLEPN - Experimental evidence at protein level: Swiss-Prot protein existence level 1. Binding protein with a strong affinity to the bleomycin family of antibiotics. Binds to CL990; an antimitotic-antibiotic compound. From Klebsiella pneumoniae.
   8295..8416    +  polyA_signal   SV40 poly(A) signal: SV40 polyadenylation signal
   8489..8505    -  protein_bind   lac operator: The lac repressor binds to the lac operator to inhibit transcription in E. coli. This inhibition can be relieved by adding lactose or isopropyl-β-D-thiogalactopyranoside (IPTG). lac repressor encoded by lacI
   8513..8543    -  promoter       lac promoter: promoter for the E. coli lac operon
   8558..8579    -  protein_bind   CAP binding site: CAP binding activates transcription in the presence of cAMP. E. coli catabolite activator protein
   8592..8684    -  CDS            lacI (fragment): lac repressor; lacI; The lac repressor binds to the lac operator to inhibit transcription in E. coli. This inhibition can be relieved by adding lactose or isopropyl-β-D-thiogalactopyranoside (IPTG).
   8867..9455    -  rep_origin     ori: high-copy-number ColE1/pMB1/pBR322/pUC origin of replication
   9626..10486   -  CDS            AmpR: β-lactamase; bla; confers resistance to ampicillin, carbenicillin, and related antibiotics
  10487..10591   -  promoter       AmpR promoter: bla
