[The description below was written by a language model from this plasmid's Addgene catalogue record and pLannotate feature annotations shown in this document.]
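Description:
EGFP-P2A_BAF is a lentiviral mammalian expression plasmid of about 10.6 kb, built by Gibson cloning into a third-generation-style HIV-1 transfer backbone. In bacteria it is maintained through a high-copy ColE1/pUC-type origin and selected with ampicillin (AmpR under its own bla promoter); an f1 origin is also present. The viral portion begins with a CMV enhancer/promoter fused to a truncated 5' LTR, which drives genomic RNA production in packaging cells. This is followed by the Ψ packaging signal with a gag fragment, the Rev response element for Rev-dependent nuclear export, and the cPPT/CTS. The downstream end carries a WPRE to enhance transcript expression, a second truncated LTR, and a bGH polyadenylation signal.

The payload is driven by the EF-1α core promoter and encodes EGFP followed by human BANF1 (barrier-to-autointegration factor, BAF; 267 bp). According to the catalogue entry, the two are joined by a P2A self-cleaving peptide. The feature table does not annotate this element, although there is a short unannotated gap between the two coding sequences where it would sit. This design yields untagged BAF and free EGFP from one transcript, so green fluorescence reports expression without modifying BAF. Downstream, a chimeric intron and an EMCV IRES precede the blasticidin S deaminase gene, allowing blasticidin selection of transduced or transfected cells from the same mRNA. An SV40/EM7-driven BleoR cassette lies outside the LTRs and is therefore not packaged into virus. The stated purpose is to express BAF in human cells with EGFP as an expression control.
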