Addgene plasmid #101773: EGFP-P2A_BAF
Purpose: Expresses BAF in human cells (with EGFP produced from the same transcript as expression control)
Depositing lab: Daniel Gerlich. Depositing organization: Institut fuer Molekulare Biotechnologie (IMBA). Publication: DNA Cross-Bridging Shapes a Single Nucleus from a Set of Mitotic Chromosomes. Samwer M, Schneider MWG, Hoefler R, Schmalhorst PS, Jude JG, Zuber J, Gerlich DW. Cell. 2017 Aug 24;170(5):956-972.e23. doi: 10.1016/j.cell.2017.07.038. PubMed 28841419.
Backbone
  Vector backbone: Addgene plasmid # 52962
  Backbone manufacturer: Feng Zhang
  Backbone size w/o insert (bp): 10370
  Total vector size (bp): 10637
  Vector type: Mammalian Expression, Lentiviral
  Selectable markers: Blasticidin ; BleoR marker is outside the LTRs and will not be packaged into virus
Growth in bacteria
  Bacterial resistance: Ampicillin, 100 μg/mL
  Growth temperature: 37°C
  Growth strain: NEB Stable
  Copy number: High Copy
Gene/Insert
  Gene/Insert name: BAF (BANF1)
  Species: H. sapiens (human)
  Insert size (bp): 267
  Entrez Gene: BANF1 (a.k.a. BAF, BCRP1, D14S1460, NGPS)
  Promoter: EF1a
  Tag / fusion protein: EGFP-P2A (N terminal on backbone)
  Cloning method: Gibson Cloning
  Sequencing primers: 5′ CATGCCCGCTTTTGAGA; 3′ TAAGTGCAGTAGTCGCCGTGAACGT
Terms and licenses: Academic/Nonprofit Terms; Industry Terms: Not Available to Industry
How to cite: EGFP-P2A_BAF was a gift from Daniel Gerlich (Addgene plasmid # 101773 ; http://n2t.net/addgene:101773 ; RRID:Addgene_101773)
